Addgene plasmid #210870: pSL4624 (pEffector_TnpB1,ωRNA)
Purpose: Expresses GstTnpB1 and native ωRNA from constitutive promoters
Depositing lab: Samuel H. Sternberg. Depositing organization: Columbia University. Publication: Transposon-encoded nucleases use guide RNAs to promote their selfish spread. Meers C, Le HC, Pesari SR, Hoffmann FT, Walker MWG, Gezelle J, Tang S, Sternberg SH. Nature. 2023 Sep 27. doi: 10.1038/s41586-023-06597-1. PubMed 37758954.
Backbone
  Vector backbone: pCDFDuet-1
  Vector type: Bacterial Expression
Growth in bacteria
  Bacterial resistance: Spectinomycin, 50 μg/mL
  Growth temperature: 37°C
  Growth strain: DH5alpha
  Copy number: High Copy
Gene/Insert
  Gene/Insert name: GstTnpB1
Terms and licenses: Academic/Nonprofit Terms; Industry Terms: Not Available to Industry
How to cite: pSL4624 (pEffector_TnpB1,ωRNA) was a gift from Samuel H. Sternberg (Addgene plasmid # 210870 ; http://n2t.net/addgene:210870 ; RRID:Addgene_210870)
