[The description below was written by a language model from this plasmid's Addgene catalogue record and pLannotate feature annotations shown in this document.]
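Description:
pSL4624 (pEffector_TnpB1,ωRNA) is a bacterial expression plasmid of about 5 kb built on the pCDFDuet-1 backbone. It replicates in E. coli through the CloDF13 (CDF) origin, which is compatible with other common origins, so it can be maintained alongside additional plasmids in the same cell. Selection is by spectinomycin through the aadA (SmR) aminoglycoside adenylyltransferase gene, driven by the AmpR promoter. The backbone also retains the lacI repressor gene with its own promoter. Short annotated fragments, a tetracycline-resistance remnant and a solubility-tag fragment, appear to be incidental sequence matches or backbone leftovers rather than functional parts.

The stated payload is GstTnpB1, a transposon-encoded TnpB nuclease, together with its native ωRNA, the guide RNA that directs TnpB to its DNA targets. The catalogue entry says both are expressed from constitutive promoters. The automated feature table does not annotate the TnpB coding sequence, the ωRNA or any constitutive promoter. The insert most likely occupies the large unannotated stretch on the reverse strand between a T7 terminator and a T7 promoter/lac operator pair, but this is an inference from the layout. The table does detect two T7 promoters, one lac operator and two T7 terminators typical of the Duet architecture. How these relate to the constitutive expression described cannot be resolved from the record, and the identity of the constitutive promoters is not stated.

The "pEffector" name and the associated publication on guide-RNA-directed transposon nucleases suggest that the plasmid supplies the TnpB–ωRNA effector in E. coli, probably alongside compatible partner plasmids, for studying RNA-guided DNA targeting or cleavage.
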