Features (pLannotate 1.2.2; 13 found; start..end, strand, type, name):
    463..481     -  promoter       T7 promoter: promoter for bacteriophage T7 RNA polymerase
    492..569     +  promoter       lacI promoter: lacI
    570..1652    +  CDS            lacI: lac repressor; lacI; The lac repressor binds to the lac operator to inhibit transcription in E. coli. This inhibition can be relieved by adding lactose or isopropyl-β-D-thiogalactopyranoside (IPTG).
   1665..1686    +  protein_bind   CAP binding site: CAP binding activates transcription in the presence of cAMP. E. coli catabolite activator protein
   1701..1765    +  CDS            TcR (fragment): tetracycline efflux protein; tet; confers resistance to tetracycline
   1862..2600    +  rep_origin     CloDF13 ori: Plasmids containing the CloDF13 (CDF) origin of replication can be propagated in E. coli cells that contain additional plasmids with compatible origins.
   2648..2739    +  promoter       AmpR promoter: bla
   2740..3531    +  CDS            SmR: aminoglycoside adenylyltransferase (Murphy, 1985); aadA; confers resistance to spectinomycin and streptomycin
   3702..3749    -  terminator     T7 terminator: transcription terminator for bacteriophage T7 RNA polymerase
   3757..3774    -  CDS            SET1 (fragment): solubility-enhancement tag derived from T7 phage gene 10B
   4916..4940    -  protein_bind   lac operator: The lac repressor binds to the lac operator to inhibit transcription in E. coli. This inhibition can be relieved by adding lactose or isopropyl-β-D-thiogalactopyranoside (IPTG). lac repressor encoded by lacI
   4941..4959    -  promoter       T7 promoter: promoter for bacteriophage T7 RNA polymerase
   4972..5019    -  terminator     T7 terminator: transcription terminator for bacteriophage T7 RNA polymerase
>Addgene plasmid #210870 | pSL4624 (pEffector_TnpB1,ωRNA) | addgene full sequence | sequence record 418056 | Addgene NGS Result
TGCGGCCGCGAGTTCCCAGTACACAGAAGGCAGTTCATGCTTTTCGATCAGCGTGACATACTCCCACCAC
CTACGCTTCGCTTAGAGGTGGGGGCTTCTCGGGTAATCCCATCTCATGATGGGAAGTTGACCGAGCGATC
CCCGTGTGCCCCACGGTTCGAGGACAAATTAGACGATCGCCAATCGTTTCATGCCCTCATGTTTGATATT
GATGGCCGCATTGACGTCCCTGTCGCTCTCGAATCCACATTCACAGCGGAATGTCCGTTCAGAAAGCGAT
AGAGACTCCTTGACTCGACCGCAGCACGAACACGTTTTGGACGAGGGGAACCATTTGTCGATTTTGATCA
GCTTCTTCCCCTGTTCGGCCAGCTTGTACTGAAGGAAAGTGGTGAACATGCCCCAGCCGTTGTCATGAAC
GCCTTGACCGAAATGGAGGGCTTGTGACATCCTTACTCGAGGCCTATAGTGAGTCGTATTAATTTCTCCC
GGACACCATCGAATGGCGCAAAACCTTTCGCGGTATGGCATGATAGCGCCCGGAAGAGAGTCAATTCAGG
GTGGTGAATGTGAAACCAGTAACGTTATACGATGTCGCAGAGTATGCCGGTGTCTCTTATCAGACCGTTT
CCCGCGTGGTGAACCAGGCCAGCCACGTTTCTGCGAAAACGCGGGAAAAAGTGGAAGCGGCGATGGCGGA
GCTGAATTACATTCCCAACCGCGTGGCACAACAACTGGCGGGCAAACAGTCGTTGCTGATTGGCGTTGCC
ACCTCCAGTCTGGCCCTGCACGCGCCGTCGCAAATTGTCGCGGCGATTAAATCTCGCGCCGATCAACTGG
GTGCCAGCGTGGTGGTGTCGATGGTAGAACGAAGCGGCGTCGAAGCCTGTAAAGCGGCGGTGCACAATCT
TCTCGCGCAACGCGTCAGTGGGCTGATCATTAACTATCCGCTGGATGACCAGGATGCCATTGCTGTGGAA
GCTGCCTGCACTAATGTTCCGGCGTTATTTCTTGATGTCTCTGACCAGACACCCATCAACAGTATTATTT
TCTCCCATGAAGACGGTACGCGACTGGGCGTGGAGCATCTGGTCGCATTGGGTCACCAGCAAATCGCGCT
GTTAGCGGGCCCATTAAGTTCTGTCTCGGCGCGTCTGCGTCTGGCTGGCTGGCATAAATATCTCACTCGC
AATCAAATTCAGCCGATAGCGGAACGGGAAGGCGACTGGAGTGCCATGTCCGGTTTTCAACAAACCATGC
AAATGCTGAATGAGGGCATCGTTCCCACTGCGATGCTGGTTGCCAACGATCAGATGGCGCTGGGCGCAAT
GCGCGCCATTACCGAGTCCGGGCTGCGCGTTGGTGCGGACATCTCGGTAGTGGGATACGACGATACCGAA
GACAGCTCATGTTATATCCCGCCGTTAACCACCATCAAACAGGATTTTCGCCTGCTGGGGCAAACCAGCG
TGGACCGCTTGCTGCAACTCTCTCAGGGCCAGGCGGTGAAGGGCAATCAGCTGTTGCCCGTCTCACTGGT
GAAAAGAAAAACCACCCTGGCGCCCAATACGCAAACCGCCTCTCCCCGCGCGTTGGCCGATTCATTAATG
CAGCTGGCACGACAGGTTTCCCGACTGGAAAGCGGGCAGTGAGCGCAACGCAATTAATGTAAGTTAGCTC
ACTCATTAGGCACCGGGATCTCGACCGATGCCCTTGAGAGCCTTCAACCCAGTCAGCTCCTTCCGGTGGG
CGCGGGGCATGACTAACATGAGAATTACAACTTATATCGTATGGGGCTGACTTCAGGTGCTACATTTGAA
GAGATAAATTGCACTGAAATCTAGAGCGGTTCAGTAGAAAAGATCAAAGGATCTTCTTGAGATCCTTTTT
TTCTGCGCGTAATCTTTTGCCCTGTAAACGAAAAAACCACCTGGGGAGGTGGTTTGATCGAAGGTTAAGT
CAGTTGGGGAACTGCTTAACCGTGGTAACTGGCTTTCGCAGAGCACAGCAACCAAATCTGTCCTTCCAGT
GTAGCCGGACTTTGGCGCACACTTCAAGAGCAACCGCGTGTTTAGCTAAACAAATCCTCTGCGAACTCCC
AGTTACCAATGGCTGCTGCCAGTGGCGTTTTACCGTGCTTTTCCGGGTTGGACTCAAGTGAACAGTTACC
GGATAAGGCGCAGCAGTCGGGCTGAACGGGGAGTTCTTGCTTACAGCCCAGCTTGGAGCGAACGACCTAC
ACCGAGCCGAGATACCAGTGTGTGAGCTATGAGAAAGCGCCACACTTCCCGTAAGGGAGAAAGGCGGAAC
AGGTATCCGGTAAACGGCAGGGTCGGAACAGGAGAGCGCAAGAGGGAGCGACCCGCCGGAAACGGTGGGG
ATCTTTAAGTCCTGTCGGGTTTCGCCCGTACTGTCAGATTCATGGTTGAGCCTCACGGCTCCCACAGATG
CACCGGAAAAGCGTCTGTTTATGTGAACTCTGGCAGGAGGGCGGAGCCTATGGAAAAACGCCACCGGCGC
GGCCCTGCTGTTTTGCCTCACATGTTAGTCCCCTGCTTATCCACGGAATCTGTGGGTAACTTTGTATGTG
TCCGCAGCGCCCGCCGCAGTCTCACGCCCGGAGCGTAGCGACCGAGTGAGCTAGCTATTTGTTTATTTTT
CTAAATACATTCAAATATGTATCCGCTCATGAGACAATAACCCTGATAAATGCTTCAATAATATTGAAAA
AGGAAGAGTATGAGGGAAGCGGTGATCGCCGAAGTATCGACTCAACTATCAGAGGTAGTTGGCGTCATCG
AGCGCCATCTCGAACCGACGTTGCTGGCCGTACATTTGTACGGCTCCGCAGTGGATGGCGGCCTGAAGCC
ACACAGTGATATTGATTTGCTGGTTACGGTGACCGTAAGGCTTGATGAAACAACGCGGCGAGCTTTGATC
AACGACCTTTTGGAAACTTCGGCTTCCCCTGGAGAGAGCGAGATTCTCCGCGCTGTAGAAGTCACCATTG
TTGTGCACGACGACATCATTCCGTGGCGTTATCCAGCTAAGCGCGAACTGCAATTTGGAGAATGGCAGCG
CAATGACATTCTTGCAGGTATCTTCGAGCCAGCCACGATCGACATTGATCTGGCTATCTTGCTGACAAAA
GCAAGAGAACATAGCGTTGCCTTGGTAGGTCCAGCGGCGGAGGAACTCTTTGATCCGGTTCCTGAACAGG
ATCTATTTGAGGCGCTAAATGAAACCTTAACGCTATGGAACTCGCCGCCCGACTGGGCTGGCGATGAGCG
AAATGTAGTGCTTACGTTGTCCCGCATTTGGTACAGCGCAGTAACCGGCAAAATCGCGCCGAAGGATGTC
GCTGCCGACTGGGCAATGGAGCGCCTGCCGGCCCAGTATCAGCCCGTCATACTTGAAGCTAGACAGGCTT
ATCTTGGACAAGAAGAAGATCGCTTGGCCTCGCGCGCAGATCAGTTGGAAGAATTTGTCCACTACGTGAA
AGGCGAGATCACCAAGGTAGTCGGCAAATAATGTCTAACAATTCGTTCAAGCCGAGGGGCCGCAAGATCC
GGCCACGATGACCCGGTCGTCGGTTCAGGGCAGGGTCGTTAAATAGCCGCTTATGTCTATTGCTGGTTTA
CCGGTTTATTGACTACCGGAAGCAGTGTGACCGTGTGCTTCTCAAATGCCTGAGGTTTCAGCAAAAAACC
CCTCAAGACCCGTTTAGAGGCCCCAAGGGGTTATGCTAGTTATTGCTCAGCGGTGGCAGCAGCCTAGGTT
ATCATACAATGGCCAAACGCTTCATCCCCTCGTGCTTAATGTTGATAGCCGCGTTTACATCGCGGTCACT
TTCGAACCCGCACTCACAACGGAAGGTGCGTTCGCTCAGTGACAAGCTCTCTTTCACACGCCCGCAACAG
CTGCAGGTTTTTGAGGATGGGAACCACTTATCAATCTTAATCAACTTTTTCCCTTGCTCCGCCAATTTAT
ACTGTAAAAACGTTGTAAACATACCCCATCCATTATCATGTACCCCCTGTCCAAAGTGCAGCGCTTGGCT
CATGCCTTTCATATTAAGATCCTCGATTACAACGCAATCATAGCGCTTGGCAAGTTTGTGAGATTCCTTG
TGCAGAAAGTCCTTGCGTTGGTTCGCCATCTTTTCGTGCAATTTGGCAACCTTTAAACGCTGCTTATGCC
AACGATTTGATCCTTTTTTTTTACGAGAAAGCTTACGTTGTTCTTTGGCCAACGTTTCCAATGCTTTACG
ATAGAAGCGCGGATAGTTAGCACGCTTGCCTTCAGAATCAACATACAACGTGCTCATACTGAAATCCAGT
CCAACCACAGTTTGCACCTCTTTAAGTGCTGGTTGGTGCTCGTATTCTGTTAAGATGCTAATGTAGTATT
TCCCGGTCTTTGTCTTAGTGATAGTGCAACTTTTGATAATATGATGCGCTGGAATTTCACGATGCTGTTT
AAATTTGATCCATTTCAGTTTTGGCAATTTGATATACCCATCCGACAACTTAATGTTGCCATTCACCATG
TTTGTAGTGTATGATTGTTTCGCCTTACGGTTCTTAAATTTAGGGAATCCGGCACGGCCGGAGAAAAAGT
GTTGAAATGCTTTTTGCAGGTTTAATTGGGCGTTGGCCAGTGCCAAGCTGTCCACTTCTTTCAACCAAGG
AAATTCCTTTTTATATTTAGCAGGTGTCGGACACGTTTGTTGTTTTAACGATTCTTGATCATCCTTGAAC
TTCTCGAAAAGCTGAATACGTTCTTCCAGCATTTTGTTGTAAACAAAGCGCACACAGCCGAAAGTTTTCG
CCAGAAGTTGCTCTTGTTCTTTGGTTGGATAAAGACGGAATTGGTAGGCTTTGTTGGCCACCATGGTATA
TCTCCTTGGTACCTGGGAATTGTTATCCGCTCACAATTCCCCTATAGTGAGTCGTATTAAGTCGACTTCA
GCAAAAAACCCCTCAAGACCCGTTTAGAGGCCCCAAGGGGTTATGCTAGTTAT
